>Addgene plasmid #98975 | pUC CBA-SpCas9D10Anickase.EF1a-BFP.sgLMNApair4 | addgene full sequence | sequence record 199218 | Addgene NGS Result
GAGGGCCTATTTCCCATGATTCCTTCATATTTGCATATACGATACAAGGCTGTTAGAGAGATAATTGGAA
TTAATTTGACTGTAAACACAAAGATATTAGTACAAAATACGTGACGTAGAAAGTAATAATTTCTTGGGTA
GTTTGCAGTTTTAAAATTATGTTTTAAAATGGACTATCATATGCTTACCGTAACTTGAAAGTATTTCGAT
TTCTTGGCTTTATATATCTTGTGGAAAGGACGAAACACCGCAAGCCGAGAGCCAGCCGGCGTTTTAGAGC
TAGAAATAGCAAGTTAAAATAAGGCTAGTCCGTTATCAACTTGAAAAAGTGGCACCGAGTCGGTGCTTTT
TTAGCGCGTGCGCCAATTCTGCAGACATGAATCAACCTCTGGATTGGGCAGAGCGCACATCGCCCACAGT
CCCCGAGAAGTTGGGGGGAGGGGTCGGCAATTGAACCGGTGCCTAGAGAAGGTGGCGCGGGGTAAACTGG
GAAAGTGATGTCGTGTACTGGCTCCGCCTTTTTCCCGAGGGTGGGGGAGAACCGTATATAAGTGCAGTAG
TCGCCGTGAACGTTCTTTTTCGCAACGGGTTTGCCGCCAGAACACAGCTCTGGCTAACTAGAGAACCCAC
TGTAGTGAACCGTCAGATCGCCTGGAGACGCCATCCACGATGTCCGAGCTGATTAAGGAGAACATGCACA
TGAAGCTGTACATGGAGGGCACCGTGGACAACCATCACTTCAAGTGCACATCCGAGGGCGAAGGCAAGCC
CTACGAGGGCACCCAGACCATGAGAATCAAGGTGGTCGAGGGCGGCCCTCTCCCCTTCGCCTTCGACATC
CTGGCTACTAGCTTCCTCTACGGCAGCAAGACCTTCATCAACCACACCCAGGGCATCCCCGACTTCTTCA
AGCAGTCCTTCCCTGAGGGCTTCACATGGGAGAGAGTCACCACATACGAAGACGGGGGCGTGCTGACCGC
TACCCAGGACACCAGCCTCCAGGACGGCTGCCTCATCTACAACGTCAAGATCAGAGGGGTGAACTTCACA
TCCAACGGCCCTGTGATGCAGAAGAAAACACTCGGCTGGGAGGCCTTCACCGAGACGCTGTACCCCGCTG
ACGGCGGCCTGGAAGGCAGAAACGACATGGCCCTGAAGCTCGTGGGCGGGAGCCATCTGATCGCAAACAT
CAAGACCACATATAGATCCAAGAAACCCGCTAAGAACCTCAAGATGCCTGGCGTCTACTATGTGGACTAC
AGACTGGAAAGAATCAAGGAGGCCAACAACGAGACCTACGTCGAGCAGCACGAGGTGGCAGTGGCCAGAT
ACTGCGACCTCCCTAGCAAACTGGGGCACAAGCTTAATTGATTTTAGCGCGTGCGCCAATTCGAACGCTG
ACGTCATCAACCCGCTCCAAGGAATCGCGGGCCCAGTGTCACTAGGCGGGAACACCCAGCGCGCGTGCGC
CCTGGCAGGAAGATGGCTGTGAGGGACAGGGGAGTGGCGCCCTGCAATATTTGCATGTCGCTATGTGTTC
TGGGAAATCACCATAAACGTGAAATGTCTTTGGATTTGGGAATCTTATAAGTTCTGTATGAGACCACGAA
ACACCGACGGGGTCTCCATGGCCGGCGTTTTAGAGCTAGAAATAGCAAGTTAAAATAAGGCTAGTCCGTT
ATCAACTTGAAAAAGTGGCACCGAGTCGGTGCTTTTTTTGCAGACAAATGGCTCTAGAGGTACCCGTTAC
ATAACTTACGGTAAATGGCCCGCCTGGCTGACCGCCCAACGACCCCCGCCCATTGACGTCAATAGTAACG
CCAATAGGGACTTTCCATTGACGTCAATGGGTGGAGTATTTACGGTAAACTGCCCACTTGGCAGTACATC
AAGTGTATCATATGCCAAGTACGCCCCCTATTGACGTCAATGACGGTAAATGGCCCGCCTGGCATTGTGC
CCAGTACATGACCTTATGGGACTTTCCTACTTGGCAGTACATCTACGTATTAGTCATCGCTATTACCATG
GTCGAGGTGAGCCCCACGTTCTGCTTCACTCTCCCCATCTCCCCCCCCTCCCCACCCCCAATTTTGTATT
TATTTATTTTTTAATTATTTTGTGCAGCGATGGGGGCGGGGGGGGGGGGGGGGCGCGCGCCAGGCGGGGC
GGGGCGGGGCGAGGGGCGGGGCGGGGCGAGGCGGAGAGGTGCGGCGGCAGCCAATCAGAGCGGCGCGCTC
CGAAAGTTTCCTTTTATGGCGAGGCGGCGGCGGCGGCGGCCCTATAAAAAGCGAAGCGCGCGGCGGGCGG
GAGTCGCTGCGCGCTGCCTTCGCCCCGTGCCCCGCTCCGCCGCCGCCTCGCGCCGCCCGCCCCGGCTCTG
ACTGACCGCGTTACTCCCACAGGTGAGCGGGCGGGACGGCCCTTCTCCTCCGGGCTGTAATTAGCTGAGC
AAGAGGTAAGGGTTTAAGGGATGGTTGGTTGGTGGGGTATTAATGTTTAATTACCTGGAGCACCTGCCTG
AAATCACTTTTTTTCAGGTTGGACCGGTGCCACCATGGACTATAAGGACCACGACGGAGACTACAAGGAT
CATGATATTGATTACAAAGACGATGACGATAAGATGGCCCCAAAGAAGAAGCGGAAGGTCGGTATCCACG
GAGTCCCAGCAGCCGACAAGAAGTACAGCATCGGCCTGGCCATCGGCACCAACTCTGTGGGCTGGGCCGT
GATCACCGACGAGTACAAGGTGCCCAGCAAGAAATTCAAGGTGCTGGGCAACACCGACCGGCACAGCATC
AAGAAGAACCTGATCGGAGCCCTGCTGTTCGACAGCGGCGAAACAGCCGAGGCCACCCGGCTGAAGAGAA
CCGCCAGAAGAAGATACACCAGACGGAAGAACCGGATCTGCTATCTGCAAGAGATCTTCAGCAACGAGAT
GGCCAAGGTGGACGACAGCTTCTTCCACAGACTGGAAGAGTCCTTCCTGGTGGAAGAGGATAAGAAGCAC
GAGCGGCACCCCATCTTCGGCAACATCGTGGACGAGGTGGCCTACCACGAGAAGTACCCCACCATCTACC
ACCTGAGAAAGAAACTGGTGGACAGCACCGACAAGGCCGACCTGCGGCTGATCTATCTGGCCCTGGCCCA
CATGATCAAGTTCCGGGGCCACTTCCTGATCGAGGGCGACCTGAACCCCGACAACAGCGACGTGGACAAG
CTGTTCATCCAGCTGGTGCAGACCTACAACCAGCTGTTCGAGGAAAACCCCATCAACGCCAGCGGCGTGG
ACGCCAAGGCCATCCTGTCTGCCAGACTGAGCAAGAGCAGACGGCTGGAAAATCTGATCGCCCAGCTGCC
CGGCGAGAAGAAGAATGGCCTGTTCGGCAACCTGATTGCCCTGAGCCTGGGCCTGACCCCCAACTTCAAG
AGCAACTTCGACCTGGCCGAGGATGCCAAACTGCAGCTGAGCAAGGACACCTACGACGACGACCTGGACA
ACCTGCTGGCCCAGATCGGCGACCAGTACGCCGACCTGTTTCTGGCCGCCAAGAACCTGTCCGACGCCAT
CCTGCTGAGCGACATCCTGAGAGTGAACACCGAGATCACCAAGGCCCCCCTGAGCGCCTCTATGATCAAG
AGATACGACGAGCACCACCAGGACCTGACCCTGCTGAAAGCTCTCGTGCGGCAGCAGCTGCCTGAGAAGT
ACAAAGAGATTTTCTTCGACCAGAGCAAGAACGGCTACGCCGGCTACATTGACGGCGGAGCCAGCCAGGA
AGAGTTCTACAAGTTCATCAAGCCCATCCTGGAAAAGATGGACGGCACCGAGGAACTGCTCGTGAAGCTG
AACAGAGAGGACCTGCTGCGGAAGCAGCGGACCTTCGACAACGGCAGCATCCCCCACCAGATCCACCTGG
GAGAGCTGCACGCCATTCTGCGGCGGCAGGAAGATTTTTACCCATTCCTGAAGGACAACCGGGAAAAGAT
CGAGAAGATCCTGACCTTCCGCATCCCCTACTACGTGGGCCCTCTGGCCAGGGGAAACAGCAGATTCGCC
TGGATGACCAGAAAGAGCGAGGAAACCATCACCCCCTGGAACTTCGAGGAAGTGGTGGACAAGGGCGCTT
CCGCCCAGAGCTTCATCGAGCGGATGACCAACTTCGATAAGAACCTGCCCAACGAGAAGGTGCTGCCCAA
GCACAGCCTGCTGTACGAGTACTTCACCGTGTATAACGAGCTGACCAAAGTGAAATACGTGACCGAGGGA
ATGAGAAAGCCCGCCTTCCTGAGCGGCGAGCAGAAAAAGGCCATCGTGGACCTGCTGTTCAAGACCAACC
GGAAAGTGACCGTGAAGCAGCTGAAAGAGGACTACTTCAAGAAAATCGAGTGCTTCGACTCCGTGGAAAT
CTCCGGCGTGGAAGATCGGTTCAACGCCTCCCTGGGCACATACCACGATCTGCTGAAAATTATCAAGGAC
AAGGACTTCCTGGACAATGAGGAAAACGAGGACATTCTGGAAGATATCGTGCTGACCCTGACACTGTTTG
AGGACAGAGAGATGATCGAGGAACGGCTGAAAACCTATGCCCACCTGTTCGACGACAAAGTGATGAAGCA
GCTGAAGCGGCGGAGATACACCGGCTGGGGCAGGCTGAGCCGGAAGCTGATCAACGGCATCCGGGACAAG
CAGTCCGGCAAGACAATCCTGGATTTCCTGAAGTCCGACGGCTTCGCCAACAGAAACTTCATGCAGCTGA
TCCACGACGACAGCCTGACCTTTAAAGAGGACATCCAGAAAGCCCAGGTGTCCGGCCAGGGCGATAGCCT
GCACGAGCACATTGCCAATCTGGCCGGCAGCCCCGCCATTAAGAAGGGCATCCTGCAGACAGTGAAGGTG
GTGGACGAGCTCGTGAAAGTGATGGGCCGGCACAAGCCCGAGAACATCGTGATCGAAATGGCCAGAGAGA
ACCAGACCACCCAGAAGGGACAGAAGAACAGCCGCGAGAGAATGAAGCGGATCGAAGAGGGCATCAAAGA
GCTGGGCAGCCAGATCCTGAAAGAACACCCCGTGGAAAACACCCAGCTGCAGAACGAGAAGCTGTACCTG
TACTACCTGCAGAATGGGCGGGATATGTACGTGGACCAGGAACTGGACATCAACCGGCTGTCCGACTACG
ATGTGGACCATATCGTGCCTCAGAGCTTTCTGAAGGACGACTCCATCGACAACAAGGTGCTGACCAGAAG
CGACAAGAACCGGGGCAAGAGCGACAACGTGCCCTCCGAAGAGGTCGTGAAGAAGATGAAGAACTACTGG
CGGCAGCTGCTGAACGCCAAGCTGATTACCCAGAGAAAGTTCGACAATCTGACCAAGGCCGAGAGAGGCG
GCCTGAGCGAACTGGATAAGGCCGGCTTCATCAAGAGACAGCTGGTGGAAACCCGGCAGATCACAAAGCA
CGTGGCACAGATCCTGGACTCCCGGATGAACACTAAGTACGACGAGAATGACAAGCTGATCCGGGAAGTG
AAAGTGATCACCCTGAAGTCCAAGCTGGTGTCCGATTTCCGGAAGGATTTCCAGTTTTACAAAGTGCGCG
AGATCAACAACTACCACCACGCCCACGACGCCTACCTGAACGCCGTCGTGGGAACCGCCCTGATCAAAAA
GTACCCTAAGCTGGAAAGCGAGTTCGTGTACGGCGACTACAAGGTGTACGACGTGCGGAAGATGATCGCC
AAGAGCGAGCAGGAAATCGGCAAGGCTACCGCCAAGTACTTCTTCTACAGCAACATCATGAACTTTTTCA
AGACCGAGATTACCCTGGCCAACGGCGAGATCCGGAAGCGGCCTCTGATCGAGACAAACGGCGAAACCGG
GGAGATCGTGTGGGATAAGGGCCGGGATTTTGCCACCGTGCGGAAAGTGCTGAGCATGCCCCAAGTGAAT
ATCGTGAAAAAGACCGAGGTGCAGACAGGCGGCTTCAGCAAAGAGTCTATCCTGCCCAAGAGGAACAGCG
ATAAGCTGATCGCCAGAAAGAAGGACTGGGACCCTAAGAAGTACGGCGGCTTCGACAGCCCCACCGTGGC
CTATTCTGTGCTGGTGGTGGCCAAAGTGGAAAAGGGCAAGTCCAAGAAACTGAAGAGTGTGAAAGAGCTG
CTGGGGATCACCATCATGGAAAGAAGCAGCTTCGAGAAGAATCCCATCGACTTTCTGGAAGCCAAGGGCT
ACAAAGAAGTGAAAAAGGACCTGATCATCAAGCTGCCTAAGTACTCCCTGTTCGAGCTGGAAAACGGCCG
GAAGAGAATGCTGGCCTCTGCCGGCGAACTGCAGAAGGGAAACGAACTGGCCCTGCCCTCCAAATATGTG
AACTTCCTGTACCTGGCCAGCCACTATGAGAAGCTGAAGGGCTCCCCCGAGGATAATGAGCAGAAACAGC
TGTTTGTGGAACAGCACAAGCACTACCTGGACGAGATCATCGAGCAGATCAGCGAGTTCTCCAAGAGAGT
GATCCTGGCCGACGCTAATCTGGACAAAGTGCTGTCCGCCTACAACAAGCACCGGGATAAGCCCATCAGA
GAGCAGGCCGAGAATATCATCCACCTGTTTACCCTGACCAATCTGGGAGCCCCTGCCGCCTTCAAGTACT
TTGACACCACCATCGACCGGAAGAGGTACACCAGCACCAAAGAGGTGCTGGACGCCACCCTGATCCACCA
GAGCATCACCGGCCTGTACGAGACACGGATCGACCTGTCTCAGCTGGGAGGCGACAAAAGGCCGGCGGCC
ACGAAAAAGGCCGGCCAGGCAAAAAAGAAAAAGTAAGAATTCCTAGAGCTCGCTGATCAGCCTCGACTGT
GCCTTCTAGTTGCCAGCCATCTGTTGTTTGCCCCTCCCCCGTGCCTTCCTTGACCCTGGAAGGTGCCACT
CCCACTGTCCTTTCCTAATAAAATGAGGAAATTGCATCGCATTGTCTGAGTAGGTGTCATTCTATTCTGG
GGGGTGGGGTGGGGCAGGACAGCAAGGGGGAGGATTGGGAAGAGAATAGCAGGCATGCTGGGGAGCGGCC
GCAGGAACCCCTAGTGATGGAGTTGGCCACTCCCTCTCTGCGCGCTCGCTCGCTCACTGAGGCCGGGCGA
CCAAAGGTCGCCCGACGCCCGGGCTTTGCCCGGGCGGCCTCAGTGAGCGAGCGAGCGCGCAGCTGCCTGC
AGGGGCGCCTGATGCGGTATTTTCTCCTTACGCATCTGTGCGGTATTTCACACCGCATA
[95 nt withheld, positions 7270-7364]
T
[46 nt withheld, positions 7366-7411]
C
[141 nt withheld, positions 7413-7553]
CCTTTGACGTTGGAGTCCACGTTCTTT
[37 nt withheld, positions 7581-7617]
ACTCTATCTCGGGCTATTCTTTTGATTTATAAGGGATTTTGCCGATTTCGGTCTATTGGTTAAAAAATGA
GCTGATTTAACAAAAATTTAACGCGAATTTTAACAAAATATTAACGTTTACAATTTTATGGTGCACTCTC
AGTACAATCTGCTCTGATGCCGCATAGTTAAGCCAGCCCCGACACCCGCCAACACCCGCTGACGCGCCCT
GACGGGCTTGTCTGCTCCCGGCATCCGCTTACAGACAAGCTGTGACCGTCTCCGGGAGCTGCATGTGTCA
GAGGTTTTCACCGTCATCACCGAAACGCGCGAGACGAAAGGGCCTCGTGATACGCCTATTTTTATAGGTT
AATGTCATGATAATAATGGTTTCTTAGACGTCAGGTGGCACTTTTCGGGGAAATGTGCGCGGAACCCCTA
TTTGTTTATTTTTCTAAATACATTCAAATATGTATCCGCTCATGAGACAATAACCCTGATAAATGCTTCA
ATAATATTGAAAAAGGAAGAGTATGAGTATTCAACATTTCCGTGTCGCCCTTATTCCCTTTTTTGCGGCA
TTTTGCCTTCCTGTTTTTGCTCACCCAGAAACGCTGGTGAAAGTAAAAGATGCTGAAGATCAGTTGGGTG
CACGAGTGGGTTACATCGAACTGGATCTCAACAGCGGTAAGATCCTTGAGAGTTTTCGCCCCGAAGAACG
TTTTCCAATGATGAGCACTTTTAAAGTTCTGCTATGTGGCGCGGTATTATCCCGTATTGACGCCGGGCAA
GAGCAACTCGGTCGCCGCATACACTATTCTCAGAATGACTTGGTTGAGTACTCACCAGTCACAGAAAAGC
ATCTTACGGATGGCATGACAGTAAGAGAATTATGCAGTGCTGCCATAACCATGAGTGATAACACTGCGGC
CAACTTACTTCTGACAACGATCGGAGGACCGAAGGAGCTAACCGCTTTTTTGCACAACATGGGGGATCAT
GTAACTCGCCTTGATCGTTGGGAACCGGAGCTGAATGAAGCCATACCAAACGACGAGCGTGACACCACGA
TGCCTGTAGCAATGGCAACAACGTTGCGCAAACTATTAACTGGCGAACTACTTACTCTAGCTTCCCGGCA
ACAATTAATAGACTGGATGGAGGCGGATAAAGTTGCAGGACCACTTCTGCGCTCGGCCCTTCCGGCTGGC
TGGTTTATTGCTGATAAATCTGGAGCCGGTGAGCGTGGAAGCCGCGGTATCATTGCAGCACTGGGGCCAG
ATGGTAAGCCCTCCCGTATCGTAGTTATCTACACGACGGGGAGTCAGGCAACTATGGATGAACGAAATAG
ACAGATCGCTGAGATAGGTGCCTCACTGATTAAGCATTGGTAACTGTCAGACCAAGTTTACTCATATATA
CTTTAGATTGATTTAAAACTTCATTTTTAATTTAAAAGGATCTAGGTGAAGATCCTTTTTGATAATCTCA
TGACCAAAATCCCTTAACGTGAGTTTTCGTTCCACTGAGCGTCAGACCCCGTAGAAAAGATCAAAGGATC
TTCTTGAGATCCTTTTTTTCTGCGCGTAATCTGCTGCTTGCAAACAAAAAAACCACCGCTACCAGCGGTG
GTTTGTTTGCCGGATCAAGAGCTACCAACTCTTTTTCCGAAGGTAACTGGCTTCAGCAGAGCGCAGATAC
CAAATACTGTTCTTCTAGTGTAGCCGTAGTTAGGCCACCACTTCAAGAACTCTGTAGCACCGCCTACATA
CCTCGCTCTGCTAATCCTGTTACCAGTGGCTGCTGCCAGTGGCGATAAGTCGTGTCTTACCGGGTTGGAC
TCAAGACGATAGTTACCGGATAAGGCGCAGCGGTCGGGCTGAACGGGGGGTTCGTGCACACAGCCCAGCT
TGGAGCGAACGACCTACACCGAACTGAGATACCTACAGCGTGAGCTATGAGAAAGCGCCACGCTTCCCGA
AGGGAGAAAGGCGGACAGGTATCCGGTAAGCGGCAGGGTCGGAACAGGAGAGCGCACGAGGGAGCTTCCA
GGGGGAAACGCCTGGTATCTTTATAGTCCTGTCGGGTTTCGCCACCTCTGACTTGAGCGTCGATTTTTGT
GATGCTCGTCAGGGGGGCGGAGCCTATGGAAAAACGCCAGCAACGCGGCCTTTTTACGGTTCCTGGCCTT
TTGCTGGCCTTTTGCTCACATGT
Features (pLannotate 1.2.2; 23 found; start..end, strand, type, name):
      1..241     +  promoter       U6 promoter: RNA polymerase III promoter for human U6 snRNA
    271..346     +  misc_RNA       gRNA scaffold: guide RNA scaffold for the Streptococcus pyogenes CRISPR/Cas9 system
    396..607     +  promoter       EF-1α core promoter: core promoter for human elongation factor EF-1α
    608..632     +  LTR            5' LTR (truncated) (fragment): truncated 5' long terminal repeat (LTR) from HIV-1
    633..657     +  promoter       TRE3GV promoter (fragment): 3rd-generation Tet-responsive promoter that can be activated by binding of Tet-On® 3G, optimized for retroviral and lentiviral vectors
    670..1368    +  CDS            TagBFP: TagBFP is a basic (constitutively fluorescent) blue fluorescent protein published in 2008, derived from Entacmaea quadricolor. It is reported to be a very rapidly-maturing monomer with very low acid sensitivity.
   1393..1607    +  promoter       H1 promoter: human H1 RNA promoter
   1637..1712    +  misc_RNA       gRNA scaffold: guide RNA scaffold for the Streptococcus pyogenes CRISPR/Cas9 system
   1745..2030    +  enhancer       CMV enhancer: human cytomegalovirus immediate early enhancer; contains an 18-bp deletion relative to the standard CMV enhancer
   2032..2309    +  promoter       chicken β-actin promoter: No description available
   2310..2537    +  intron         hybrid intron: hybrid between chicken β-actin (CBA) and minute virus of mice (MMV) introns (Gray et al., 2011)
   2675..4390    +  CDS            Cas9(N): N-terminal portion of Streptococcus pyogenes Cas9 (Zetsche et al., 2015)
   4277..6775    +  CDS            Cas9(C): C-terminal portion of Streptococcus pyogenes Cas9 (Zetsche et al., 2015)
   6776..6823    +  CDS            nucleoplasmin NLS: bipartite nuclear localization signal from nucleoplasmin
   6857..6968    +  polyA_signal   bGH poly(A) signal: bovine growth hormone polyadenylation signal
   7073..7213    +  repeat_region  AAV2 ITR: inverted terminal repeat of adeno-associated virus serotype 2 inverted
   7218..7269    -  misc_feature   bom (fragment): basis of mobility region from pBR322
   7288..7743    +  rep_origin     f1 ori (sequence partly withheld): f1 bacteriophage origin of replication; arrow indicates direction of (+) strand synthesis
   7744..7793    -  misc_feature   bom (fragment): basis of mobility region from pBR322
   7895..7930    -  CDS            rop (fragment): Rop protein, which maintains plasmids at low copy number; rop
   8025..8129    +  promoter       AmpR promoter: bla
   8130..8990    +  CDS            AmpR: β-lactamase; bla; confers resistance to ampicillin, carbenicillin, and related antibiotics
   9161..9749    +  rep_origin     ori: high-copy-number ColE1/pMB1/pBR322/pUC origin of replication
