[The description below was written by a language model from this plasmid's Addgene catalogue record and pLannotate feature annotations shown in this document.]
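Description:
pUC CBA-SpCas9D10Anickase.EF1a-BFP.sgLMNApair4 is a high-copy mammalian expression plasmid derived from the pX460 Cas9 nickase backbone. It is propagated in E. coli through a ColE1/pUC-type origin with ampicillin selection (AmpR under its own bla promoter). An f1 phage origin and a single annotated AAV2 ITR are also present as backbone elements. The catalogue lists a total vector size of 6,815 bp, whereas the sequenced record behind the feature table is 9,810 nt. The latter is more consistent with the annotated content, and the listed figure may not include the full insert set.

The plasmid combines four expression units in the same orientation. A human U6 promoter and a human H1 promoter each sit upstream of a S. pyogenes gRNA scaffold, providing the two Pol III cassettes for the pair of sgRNAs directed against human LMNA. Between them, an EF-1α core promoter drives TagBFP, a monomeric blue fluorescent protein that marks transfected cells. The short LTR and TRE3GV fragments annotated just upstream of TagBFP are probably incidental matches in the leader sequence. Downstream, a CMV enhancer/chicken β-actin promoter with a hybrid intron expresses SpCas9, annotated as overlapping N- and C-terminal portions that together span the coding sequence. This is followed by a nucleoplasmin NLS and a bGH polyadenylation signal. The D10A mutation is stated in the catalogue entry rather than annotated in the table.

Because the D10A nickase cuts only one strand per guide, the paired sgRNAs produce offset nicks, which according to the record generate breaks with 94 bp 3' overhangs at LMNA. The construct serves as the nuclease component of a Cas9-based homologous recombination reporter assay used to study DNA repair pathway choice.
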