Addgene plasmid #98975: pUC CBA-SpCas9D10Anickase.EF1a-BFP.sgLMNApair4
Purpose: Cas9 Homologous Recombination Reporter. SpCas9D10A nickase and a pair of sgRNAs targeting hLMNA. Generates breaks with 94bp 3' overhangs. TagBFP.
Depositing lab: Jan Karlseder. Depositing organization: Salk Institute for Biological Studies. Publication: Regulation of DNA repair pathway choice in S and G2 phases by the NHEJ inhibitor CYREN. Arnoult N, Correia A, Ma J, Merlo A, Garcia-Gomez S, Maric M, Tognetti M, Benner CW, Boulton SJ, Saghatelian A, Karlseder J. Nature. 2017 Sep 20;549(7673):548-552. doi: 10.1038/nature24023. PubMed 28959974.
Backbone
  Vector backbone: pX460
  Backbone manufacturer: Feng Zhang
  Total vector size (bp): 6815
  Vector type: Mammalian Expression
Growth in bacteria
  Bacterial resistance: Ampicillin, 100 μg/mL
  Growth temperature: 37°C
  Growth strain: DH5alpha
  Copy number: High Copy
Gene/Insert
  Gene/Insert name: LMNA sgRNAs pair 4 and Cas9(D10A)
  Species: H. sapiens (human)
Terms and licenses: Academic/Nonprofit Terms; Industry Terms: Not Available to Industry
How to cite: pUC CBA-SpCas9D10Anickase.EF1a-BFP.sgLMNApair4 was a gift from Jan Karlseder (Addgene plasmid # 98975 ; http://n2t.net/addgene:98975 ; RRID:Addgene_98975)
